LOCUS       Exported 7118 bp ds-DNA circular SYN 31-AUG-2021
DEFINITION  Expresses fluorescently tagged human Smad3 in mammalian cells..
ACCESSION   .
VERSION     .
KEYWORDS    mNeonGreen-Smad3
SOURCE      synthetic DNA construct
  ORGANISM  synthetic DNA construct
REFERENCE   1 (bases 1 to 7118)
  AUTHORS   Frick CL, Yarka C, Nunns H, Goentoro L
  TITLE     Sensing relative signal in the Tgf-beta/Smad pathway.
  JOURNAL   Proc Natl Acad Sci U S A. 2017 Apr 4;114(14):E2975-E2982. doi:
            10.1073/pnas.1611428114. Epub 2017 Mar 20.
  PUBMED    28320972
REFERENCE   2 (bases 1 to 7118)
  AUTHORS   .
  TITLE     Direct Submission
  JOURNAL   Exported Aug 31, 2021 from SnapGene Server 1.1.58
            http://www.snapgene.com
FEATURES             Location/Qualifiers
     source          1..7118
                     /organism="synthetic DNA construct"
                     /mol_type="other DNA"
     enhancer        80..383
                     /label=CMV enhancer
                     /note="human cytomegalovirus immediate early enhancer"
     promoter        384..587
                     /label=CMV promoter
                     /note="human cytomegalovirus (CMV) immediate early
                     promoter"
     primer_bind     538..558
                     /label=CMV-F
                     /note="Human CMV immediate early promoter, forward primer"
     CDS             615..1322
                     /codon_start=1
                     /product="bright monomeric yellow-green fluorescent protein
                     derived from LanYFP (Shaner et al., 2013)"
                     /label=mNeonGreen
                     /translation="MVSKGEEDNMASLPATHELHIFGSINGVDFDMVGQGTGNPNDGYE
                     ELNLKSTKGDLQFSPWILVPHIGYGFHQYLPYPDGMSPFQAAMVDGSGYQVHRTMQFED
                     GASLTVNYRYTYEGSHIKGEAQVKGTGFPADGPVMTNSLTAADWCRSKKTYPNDKTIIS
                     TFKWSYTTGNGKRYRSTARTTYTFAKPMAANYLKNQPMYVFRKTELKHSKTELNFKEWQ
                     KAFTDVMGMDELYK"
     regulatory      870..879
                     /regulatory_class="other"
                     /note="vertebrate consensus sequence for strong initiation
                     of translation (Kozak, 1987)"
     polyA_signal    2643..2764
                     /label=SV40 poly(A) signal
                     /note="SV40 polyadenylation signal"
     primer_bind     complement(2654..2673)
                     /label=EBV-rev
                     /note="SV40 polyA terminator, reverse primer"
     primer_bind     2708..2727
                     /label=SV40pA-R
                     /note="SV40 polyA, reverse primer"
     promoter        2958..3315
                     /label=SV40 promoter
                     /note="SV40 enhancer and early promoter"
     primer_bind     complement(2981..3001)
                     /label=pBABE 3'
                     /note="SV40 enhancer, reverse primer for pBABE vectors"
     rep_origin      3166..3301
                     /label=SV40 ori
                     /note="SV40 origin of replication"
     primer_bind     3228..3247
                     /label=SV40pro-F
                     /note="SV40 promoter/origin, forward primer"
     CDS             3352..4068
                     /codon_start=1
                     /product="enhanced monomeric variant of CFP (Rizzo et al.,
                     2004)"
                     /label=mCerulean
                     /note=" mammalian codon-optimized"
                     /translation="MVSKGEELFTGVVPILVELDGDVNGHKFSVSGEGEGDATYGKLTL
                     KFISTTGKLPVPWPTLVTTLTWGVQCFARYPDHMKQHDFFKSAMPEGYVQERTIFFKDD
                     GNYKTRAEVKFEGDTLVNRIELKGIDFKEDGNILGHKLEYNAISDNVYITADKQKNGIK
                     ANFKIRHNIEDGSVQLADHYQQNTPIGDGPVLLPDNHYLSTQSKLSKDPNEKRDHMVLL
                     EFVTAAGITLGMDELYK"
     primer_bind     complement(3397..3418)
                     /label=EGFP-N
                     /note="EGFP, reverse primer"
     primer_bind     complement(3658..3677)
                     /label=EXFP-R
                     /note="For distinguishing EGFP variants, reverse primer"
     primer_bind     4005..4026
                     /label=EGFP-C
                     /note="EGFP, forward primer"
     CDS             4072..4092
                     /codon_start=1
                     /product="nuclear localization signal of SV40 (simian virus
                     40) large T antigen"
                     /label=SV40 NLS
                     /translation="PKKKRKV"
     CDS             4096..4116
                     /codon_start=1
                     /product="nuclear localization signal of SV40 (simian virus
                     40) large T antigen"
                     /label=SV40 NLS
                     /translation="PKKKRKV"
     CDS             4120..4140
                     /codon_start=1
                     /product="nuclear localization signal of SV40 (simian virus
                     40) large T antigen"
                     /label=SV40 NLS
                     /translation="PKKKRKV"
     CDS             4156..4212
                     /codon_start=1
                     /product="2A peptide from porcine teschovirus-1
                     polyprotein"
                     /label=P2A
                     /note="Eukaryotic ribosomes fail to insert a peptide bond
                     between the Gly and Pro residues, yielding separate
                     polypeptides."
                     /translation="ATNFSLLKQAGDVEENPGP"
     CDS             4213..4812
                     /codon_start=1
                     /product="puromycin N-acetyltransferase"
                     /label=PuroR
                     /note="confers resistance to puromycin"
                     /translation="MTEYKPTVRLATRDDVPRAVRTLAAAFADYPATRHTVDPDRHIER
                     VTELQELFLTRVGLDIGKVWVADDGAAVAVWTTPESVEAGAVFAEIGPRMAELSGSRLA
                     AQQQMEGLLAPHRPKEPAWFLATVGVSPDHQGKGLGSAVVLPGVEAAERAGVPAFLETS
                     APRNLPFYERLGFTVTADVEVPEGPRTWCMTRKPGA"
     polyA_signal    4837..4885
                     /note="synthetic polyadenylation signal"
     primer_bind     complement(5041..5058)
                     /label=L4440
                     /note="L4440 vector, forward primer"
     rep_origin      complement(5212..5800)
                     /direction=LEFT
                     /label=ori
                     /note="high-copy-number ColE1/pMB1/pBR322/pUC origin of
                     replication"
     primer_bind     complement(5292..5311)
                     /label=pBR322ori-F
                     /note="pBR322 origin, forward primer"
     CDS             complement(6000..6860)
                     /codon_start=1
                     /product="beta-lactamase"
                     /label=AmpR
                     /note="confers resistance to ampicillin, carbenicillin, and
                     related antibiotics"
                     /translation="MSIQHFRVALIPFFAAFCLPVFAHPETLVKVKDAEDQLGARVGYI
                     ELDLNSGKILESFRPEERFPMMSTFKVLLCGAVLSRIDAGQEQLGRRIHYSQNDLVEYS
                     PVTEKHLTDGMTVRELCSAAITMSDNTAANLLLTTIGGPKELTAFLHNMGDHVTRLDRW
                     EPELNEAIPNDERDTTMPVAMATTLRKLLTGELLTLASRQQLIDWMEADKVAGPLLRSA
                     LPAGWFIADKSGAGERGSRGIIAALGPDGKPSRIVVIYTTGSQATMDERNRQIAEIGAS
                     LIKHW"
     polyA_signal    6965..7013
                     /note="synthetic polyadenylation signal"
     misc_feature    7027..7118
                     /label=pause site
                     /note="RNA polymerase II transcriptional pause signal from
                     the human alpha-2 globin gene"
     primer_bind     7067..7086
                     /label=RVprimer3
                     /note="pGL3 vector, forward primer"
ORIGIN
        1 ggcctaactg gccggtacct agttattaat agtaatcaat tacggggtca ttagttcata
       61 gcccatatat ggagttccgc gttacataac ttacggtaaa tggcccgcct ggctgaccgc
      121 ccaacgaccc ccgcccattg acgtcaataa tgacgtatgt tcccatagta acgccaatag
      181 ggactttcca ttgacgtcaa tgggtggagt atttacggta aactgcccac ttggcagtac
      241 atcaagtgta tcatatgcca agtacgcccc ctattgacgt caatgacggt aaatggcccg
      301 cctggcatta tgcccagtac atgaccttat gggactttcc tacttggcag tacatctacg
      361 tattagtcat cgctattacc atggtgatgc ggttttggca gtacatcaat gggcgtggat
      421 agcggtttga ctcacgggga tttccaagtc tccaccccat tgacgtcaat gggagtttgt
      481 tttggcacca aaatcaacgg gactttccaa aatgtcgtaa caactccgcc ccattgacgc
      541 aaatgggcgg taggcgtgta cggtgggagg tctatataag cagagctggt ttagtgaacc
      601 gtcagatcag atctatggtg agcaagggcg aggaggataa catggcctct ctcccagcga
      661 cacatgagtt acacatcttt ggctccatca acggtgtgga ctttgacatg gtgggtcagg
      721 gcaccggcaa tccaaatgat ggttatgagg agttaaacct gaagtccacc aagggtgacc
      781 tccagttctc cccctggatt ctggtccctc atatcgggta tggcttccat cagtacctgc
      841 cctaccctga cgggatgtcg cctttccagg ccgccatggt agatggctcc ggataccaag
      901 tccatcgcac aatgcagttt gaagatggtg cctcccttac tgttaactac cgctacacct
      961 acgagggaag ccacatcaaa ggagaggccc aggtgaaggg gactggtttc cctgctgacg
     1021 gtcctgtgat gaccaactcg ctgaccgctg cggactggtg caggtcgaag aagacttacc
     1081 ccaacgacaa aaccatcatc agtaccttta agtggagtta caccactgga aatggcaagc
     1141 gctaccggag cactgcgcgg accacctaca cctttgccaa gccaatggcg gctaactatc
     1201 tgaagaacca gccgatgtac gtgttccgta agacggagct caagcactcc aagaccgagc
     1261 tcaacttcaa ggagtggcaa aaggccttta ccgatgtgat gggcatggac gagctgtaca
     1321 agaagctttc gtccatcctg cctttcactc ccccgatcgt gaagcgcctg ctgggctgga
     1381 agaagggcga gcagaacggg caggaggaga aatggtgcga gaaggcggtc aagagcctgg
     1441 tcaagaaact caagaagacg gggcagctgg acgagctgga gaaggccatc accacgcaga
     1501 acgtcaacac caagtgcatc accatcccca ggtccctgga tggccggttg caggtgtccc
     1561 atcggaaggg gctccctcat gtcatctact gccgcctgtg gcgatggcca gacctgcaca
     1621 gccaccacga gctgcgggcc atggagctgt gtgagttcgc cttcaatatg aagaaggacg
     1681 aggtctgcgt gaatccctac cactaccaga gagtagagac accagttcta cctcctgtgt
     1741 tggtgccacg ccacacagag atcccggccg agttcccccc actggacgac tacagccatt
     1801 ccatccccga aaacactaac ttccccgcag gcatcgagcc ccagagcaat attccagaga
     1861 ccccaccccc tggctacctg agtgaagatg gagaaaccag tgaccaccag atgaaccaca
     1921 gcatggacgc aggttctcca aacctatccc cgaatccgat gtccccagca cataataact
     1981 tggacctgca gccagttacc tactgcgagc cggccttctg gtgctccatc tcctactacg
     2041 agctgaacca gcgcgtcggg gagacattcc acgcctcgca gccatccatg actgtggatg
     2101 gcttcaccga cccctccaat tcggagcgct tctgcctagg gctgctctcc aatgtcaaca
     2161 ggaatgcagc agtggagctg acacggagac acatcggaag aggcgtgcgg ctctactaca
     2221 tcggagggga ggtcttcgca gagtgcctca gtgacagcgc tatttttgtc cagtctccca
     2281 actgtaacca gcgctatggc tggcacccgg ccaccgtctg caagatccca ccaggatgca
     2341 acctgaagat cttcaacaac caggagttcg ctgccctcct ggcccagtcg gtcaaccagg
     2401 gctttgaggc tgtctaccag ttgacccgaa tgtgcaccat ccgcatgagc ttcgtcaaag
     2461 gctggggagc ggagtacagg agacagactg tgaccagtac cccctgctgg attgagctgc
     2521 acctgaatgg gcctttgcag tggcttgaca aggtcctcac ccagatgggc tccccaagca
     2581 tccgctgttc cagtgtgtct tagtctagag tcggggcggc cggccgcttc gagcagacat
     2641 gataagatac attgatgagt ttggacaaac cacaactaga atgcagtgaa aaaaatgctt
     2701 tatttgtgaa atttgtgatg ctattgcttt atttgtaacc attataagct gcaataaaca
     2761 agttaacaac aacaattgca ttcattttat gtttcaggtt cagggggagg tgtgggaggt
     2821 tttttaaagc aagtaaaacc tctacaaatg tggtaaaatc gataaggatc cgtttgcgta
     2881 ttgggcgctc ttccgctgat ctgcgcagca ccatggcctg aaataacctc tgaaagagga
     2941 acttggttag ctaccttctg aggcggaaag aaccagctgt ggaatgtgtg tcagttaggg
     3001 tgtggaaagt ccccaggctc cccagcaggc agaagtatgc aaagcatgca tctcaattag
     3061 tcagcaacca ggtgtggaaa gtccccaggc tccccagcag gcagaagtat gcaaagcatg
     3121 catctcaatt agtcagcaac catagtcccg cccctaactc cgcccatccc gcccctaact
     3181 ccgcccagtt ccgcccattc tccgccccat ggctgactaa ttttttttat ttatgcagag
     3241 gccgaggccg cctctgcctc tgagctattc cagaagtagt gaggaggctt ttttggaggc
     3301 ctaggctttt gcaaaaagct cgattcttct gacactagcg ccaccgctag catggtgagc
     3361 aagggcgagg agctgttcac cggggtggtg cccatcctgg tcgagctgga cggcgacgta
     3421 aacggccaca agttcagcgt gtccggcgag ggcgagggcg atgccaccta cggcaagctg
     3481 accctgaagt tcatcagcac caccggcaag ctgcccgtgc cctggcccac cctcgtgacc
     3541 accctgacct ggggcgtgca gtgcttcgcc cgctaccccg accacatgaa gcagcacgac
     3601 ttcttcaagt ccgccatgcc cgaaggctac gtccaggagc gcaccatctt cttcaaggac
     3661 gacggcaact acaagacccg cgccgaggtg aagttcgagg gcgacaccct ggtgaaccgc
     3721 atcgagctga agggcatcga cttcaaggag gacggcaaca tcctggggca caagctggag
     3781 tacaacgcca tcagcgacaa cgtctatatc accgccgaca agcagaagaa cggcatcaag
     3841 gccaacttca agatccgcca caacatcgag gacggcagcg tgcagctcgc cgaccactac
     3901 cagcagaaca cccccatcgg cgacggcccc gtgctgctgc ccgacaacca ctacctgagc
     3961 acccagtcca agctgagcaa agaccccaac gagaagcgcg atcacatggt cctgctggag
     4021 ttcgtgaccg ccgccgggat cactctcggc atggacgagc tgtacaagga tccaaaaaag
     4081 aagagaaagg tagatccaaa aaagaagaga aaggtagatc caaaaaagaa gagaaaggta
     4141 ctcgagggaa gcggagctac taacttcagc ctgctgaagc aggctggaga cgtggaggag
     4201 aaccctggac ctatgaccga gtacaagcct accgtgcgcc tggccactcg cgatgatgtg
     4261 ccccgcgccg tccgcactct ggccgccgct ttcgccgact accccgctac ccggcacacc
     4321 gtggaccccg accggcacat cgagcgtgtg acagagttgc aggagctgtt cctgacccgc
     4381 gtcgggctgg acatcggcaa ggtgtgggta gccgacgacg gcgcggccgt ggccgtgtgg
     4441 actacccccg agagcgttga ggccggcgcc gtgttcgccg agatcggccc ccgaatggcc
     4501 gagctgagcg gcagccgcct ggccgcccag cagcaaatgg agggcctgct tgccccccat
     4561 cgtcccaagg agcctgcctg gtttctggcc actgtaggag tgagccccga ccaccagggc
     4621 aagggcttgg gcagcgccgt cgtgttgccc ggcgtagagg ccgccgaacg cgccggtgtg
     4681 cccgcctttc tcgaaacaag cgcaccaaga aaccttccat tctacgagcg cctgggcttc
     4741 accgtgaccg ccgatgtcga ggtgcccgag ggacctagga cctggtgtat gacacgaaaa
     4801 cctggcgcct aatgatctag aaccggtcat ggccgcaata aaatatcttt attttcatta
     4861 catctgtgtg ttggtttttt gtgtgttcga actagatgct gtcgaccgat gcccttgaga
     4921 gccttcaacc cagtcagctc cttccggtgg gcgcggggca tgactatcgt cgccgcactt
     4981 atgactgtct tctttatcat gcaactcgta ggacaggtgc cggcagcgct cttccgcttc
     5041 ctcgctcact gactcgctgc gctcggtcgt tcggctgcgg cgagcggtat cagctcactc
     5101 aaaggcggta atacggttat ccacagaatc aggggataac gcaggaaaga acatgtgagc
     5161 aaaaggccag caaaaggcca ggaaccgtaa aaaggccgcg ttgctggcgt ttttccatag
     5221 gctccgcccc cctgacgagc atcacaaaaa tcgacgctca agtcagaggt ggcgaaaccc
     5281 gacaggacta taaagatacc aggcgtttcc ccctggaagc tccctcgtgc gctctcctgt
     5341 tccgaccctg ccgcttaccg gatacctgtc cgcctttctc ccttcgggaa gcgtggcgct
     5401 ttctcatagc tcacgctgta ggtatctcag ttcggtgtag gtcgttcgct ccaagctggg
     5461 ctgtgtgcac gaaccccccg ttcagcccga ccgctgcgcc ttatccggta actatcgtct
     5521 tgagtccaac ccggtaagac acgacttatc gccactggca gcagccactg gtaacaggat
     5581 tagcagagcg aggtatgtag gcggtgctac agagttcttg aagtggtggc ctaactacgg
     5641 ctacactaga agaacagtat ttggtatctg cgctctgctg aagccagtta ccttcggaaa
     5701 aagagttggt agctcttgat ccggcaaaca aaccaccgct ggtagcggtg gtttttttgt
     5761 ttgcaagcag cagattacgc gcagaaaaaa aggatctcaa gaagatcctt tgatcttttc
     5821 tacggggtct gacgctcagt ggaacgaaaa ctcacgttaa gggattttgg tcatgagatt
     5881 atcaaaaagg atcttcacct agatcctttt aaattaaaaa tgaagtttta aatcaatcta
     5941 aagtatatat gagtaaactt ggtctgacag cggccgcaaa tgctaaacca ctgcagtggt
     6001 taccagtgct tgatcagtga ggcaccgatc tcagcgatct gcctatttcg ttcgtccata
     6061 gtggcctgac tccccgtcgt gtagatcact acgattcgtg agggcttacc atcaggcccc
     6121 agcgcagcaa tgatgccgcg agagccgcgt tcaccggccc ccgatttgtc agcaatgaac
     6181 cagccagcag ggagggccga gcgaagaagt ggtcctgcta ctttgtccgc ctccatccag
     6241 tctatgagct gctgtcgtga tgctagagta agaagttcgc cagtgagtag tttccgaaga
     6301 gttgtggcca ttgctactgg catcgtggta tcacgctcgt cgttcggtat ggcttcgttc
     6361 aactctggtt cccagcggtc aagccgggtc acatgatcac ccatattatg aagaaatgca
     6421 gtcagctcct tagggcctcc gatcgttgtc agaagtaagt tggccgcggt gttgtcgctc
     6481 atggtaatgg cagcactaca caattctctt accgtcatgc catccgtaag atgcttttcc
     6541 gtgaccggcg agtactcaac caagtcgttt tgtgagtagt gtatacggcg accaagctgc
     6601 tcttgcccgg cgtctatacg ggacaacacc gcgccacata gcagtacttt gaaagtgctc
     6661 atcatcggga atcgttcttc ggggcggaaa gactcaagga tcttgccgct attgagatcc
     6721 agttcgatat agcccactct tgcacccagt tgatcttcag catcttttac tttcaccagc
     6781 gtttcggggt gtgcaaaaac aggcaagcaa aatgccgcaa agaagggaat gagtgcgaca
     6841 cgaaaatgtt ggatgctcat actcgtcctt tttcaatatt attgaagcat ttatcagggt
     6901 tactagtacg tctctcaagg ataagtaagt aatattaagg tacgggaggt attggacagg
     6961 ccgcaataaa atatctttat tttcattaca tctgtgtgtt ggttttttgt gtgaatcgat
     7021 agtactaaca tacgctctcc atcaaaacaa aacgaaacaa aacaaactag caaaataggc
     7081 tgtccccagt gcaagtgcag gtgccagaac atttctct
//
