[The description below was written by a language model from this plasmid's Addgene catalogue record and the feature table of its GenBank file.]
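Description:
mNeonGreen-Smad3 is a 7.1 kb mammalian expression plasmid built on a custom vector the depositor calls "SuperBackbone". It is propagated in E. coli through a high-copy ColE1/pUC-type origin with ampicillin selection (beta-lactamase). An SV40 origin embedded in the SV40 promoter would allow episomal replication in cells expressing large T antigen. A synthetic poly(A) signal and an RNA polymerase II pause site from the human alpha-2 globin gene sit upstream of the first cassette, an arrangement generally used to limit read-through transcription from the backbone.

The plasmid carries two independent expression units. In the first, the CMV immediate-early enhancer and promoter drive mNeonGreen fused to the N-terminus of Smad3, terminated by an SV40 poly(A) signal. The feature table annotates only the mNeonGreen coding sequence, and the Smad3 portion, presumably in the unannotated stretch before the poly(A), is not labelled. The record is inconsistent on species: the purpose and source notes say human Smad3 cDNA, while the insert field lists mouse. The depositor comments that the two are 100% identical in sequence. In the second unit, the SV40 early promoter drives mCerulean3 (recorded with a C49S change) fused to three copies of the SV40 large T NLS. A P2A peptide and puromycin N-acetyltransferase follow, ending in a synthetic poly(A) signal. A single transcript therefore yields a nuclear cyan marker and puromycin resistance as separate proteins.

This design allows selection of stable cells and, plausibly, imaging of Smad3 distribution against the nuclear marker. The associated publication concerns signal sensing in the Tgf-beta/Smad pathway.
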