Addgene plasmid #172098: mNeonGreen-Smad3
Purpose: Expresses fluorescently tagged human Smad3 in mammalian cells.
Depositing lab: Lea Goentoro. Publication: Sensing relative signal in the Tgf-beta/Smad pathway. Frick CL, Yarka C, Nunns H, Goentoro L. Proc Natl Acad Sci U S A. 2017 Apr 4;114(14):E2975-E2982. doi: 10.1073/pnas.1611428114. Epub 2017 Mar 20. PubMed 28320972.
Backbone
  Vector backbone: SuperBackbone
  Backbone manufacturer: NA
  Backbone size w/o insert (bp): 5129
  Total vector size (bp): 7118
  Vector type: Mammalian Expression
  Selectable markers: Puromycin
Growth in bacteria
  Bacterial resistance: Ampicillin, 100 μg/mL
  Growth temperature: 37°C
  Growth strain: DH5alpha
  Copy number: Unknown
Gene/Insert
  Gene/Insert name: Smad 3 (alt names: SMAD family member 3; Mothers against decapentaplegic homolog 3)
  Species: M. musculus (mouse)
  Insert size (bp): 1989
  Mutation: C49S mutation in mCerulean
  GenBank ID: NM_016769.4
  Entrez Gene: Smad3 (a.k.a. Madh3)
  Promoter: CMV
  Tag / fusion protein: mNeonGreen (N terminal on insert)
  Cloning method: Restriction Enzyme; 5′ cloning site HindIII (not destroyed); 3′ cloning site XbaI (not destroyed)
  Sequencing primers: 5′ cttaccccaacgacaaaacc; 3′ ACTTGTTTATTGCAGCTTATAATGGTTAC
Resource information
  A portion of this plasmid was derived from a plasmid made by: Human Smad3 cDNA was a gift from Joan Massague (Addgene plasmid #27010), mNeonGreen (NG) gene was obtained from Allele Biotechnology (ABP-FP-MNEONSA), mCerulean3-C1 cDNA was a gift from Klaus Hahn (Addgene plasmid #22030)
Terms and licenses: Academic/Nonprofit Terms; Industry Terms: Not Available to Industry
Depositor comments: Human Smad3 and mouse Smad3 contain 100% sequence identity. The NG-Smad3 construct was placed downstream of a CMV promoter, and the mCerulean3 gene was fused with a 3× nuclear localization sequence (NLS) and placed downstream of an SV40 promoter.
How to cite: mNeonGreen-Smad3 was a gift from Lea Goentoro (Addgene plasmid # 172098 ; http://n2t.net/addgene:172098 ; RRID:Addgene_172098)
